Addgene plasmid #210764: pDL0_044
Purpose: T_Arabidopsis thaliana heat shock protein 18.2 terminator (HspT)
Depositing lab: Dmitri Nusinow. Depositing organization: Donald Danforth Plant Science Center. Publication: Remote Sensing of Endogenous Pigmentation by Inducible Synthetic Circuits in Grasses. Lee DY, Acosta-Gamboa L, Saleh L, Pathak S, Swyers N, Morgan A, Meerdink S, Kuzio C, Calderon S, Sheng H, Kenney S, Zare A, Gehan M, Nusinow DA. Plant Biotechnol J. 2025 Dec 5. doi: 10.1111/pbi.70480. PubMed 41351300.
Backbone
  Vector backbone: pICH41276
  Backbone size w/o insert (bp): 2243
  Total vector size (bp): 2501
  Vector type: Plant Expression, Synthetic Biology
Growth in bacteria
  Bacterial resistance: Spectinomycin, 50 μg/mL
  Growth temperature: 37°C
  Growth strain: DH5alpha
  Copy number: Unknown
Gene/Insert
  Gene/Insert name: Terminator of Arabidopsis thaliana heat shock protein 18.2
  Species: A. thaliana (mustard weed)
  Insert size (bp): 258
Resource information
  A portion of this plasmid was derived from a plasmid made by: Giles Oldroyd LAB, Cambridge,UK
Terms and licenses: Academic/Nonprofit Terms; Industry Terms: Not Available to Industry
Depositor comments: Please visit https://doi.org/10.1101/2025.06.20.660755 for bioRxiv preprint.
How to cite: pDL0_044 was a gift from Dmitri Nusinow (Addgene plasmid # 210764 ; http://n2t.net/addgene:210764 ; RRID:Addgene_210764)
