[The description below was written by a language model from this plasmid's Addgene catalogue record and pLannotate feature annotations shown in this document.]
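Description:
pDL0_044 is a small (about 2.5 kb) part-donor plasmid for plant synthetic biology that carries a single regulatory element, the transcription terminator of the Arabidopsis thaliana heat shock protein 18.2 gene (HspT), in the pICH41276 backbone. The record classifies it as a plant expression and synthetic biology vector. In practice it holds one part rather than a complete expression unit, since no promoter, coding sequence or plant selectable marker for use in plants is annotated. The insert is listed as 258 bp, and the feature table places the HSP terminator over roughly 250 bp near the end of the sequenced record. The "T_" prefix in the stated purpose and the "0" in the name suggest a basic terminator-level part intended for modular assembly, although the record does not spell out the cloning standard or flanking restriction sites.

Propagation is in E. coli from a high-copy ColE1/pUC-type origin of replication, with selection on spectinomycin provided by the aadA aminoglycoside adenylyltransferase gene, apparently driven by the upstream bla (AmpR) promoter. The short integrase, gentamicin acetyltransferase and lacI fragments called by the annotation software are non-functional remnants of the backbone's resistance cassette and cloning region, not intended features.

The HSP18.2 terminator is known as an efficient 3' element that supports strong transgene expression in plants, and this part would be combined with promoters and coding sequences to build transcription units. It was deposited alongside work on inducible synthetic circuits controlling pigmentation in grasses, and part of it derives from a plasmid made by another laboratory.
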