Features (pLannotate 1.2.2; 7 found; start..end, strand, type, name):
    110..214     +  promoter       AmpR promoter: bla
    205..285     -  CDS            int (fragment): INT2_ECOLX - Protein inferred from homology: Swiss-Prot protein existence level 3. Putative integrase believed to be involved in the insertion of antibiotic resistance genes into plasmids and transposons. From Escherichia coli.
    373..429     +  CDS            GmR (fragment): gentamycin acetyltransferase; aacC1; confers resistance to gentamycin
    436..1224    +  CDS            aadA: S3AD_ECOLX - Experimental evidence at protein level: Swiss-Prot protein existence level 1. Mediates bacterial resistance to the antibiotics streptomycin and spectinomycin. From Escherichia coli.
   1398..1986    +  rep_origin     ori: high-copy-number ColE1/pMB1/pBR322/pUC origin of replication
   2169..2218    +  CDS            lacI (fragment): lac repressor; lacI; The lac repressor binds to the lac operator to inhibit transcription in E. coli. This inhibition can be relieved by adding lactose or isopropyl-β-D-thiogalactopyranoside (IPTG).
   2239..2487    +  terminator     HSP terminator: efficient transcription terminator from the Arabidopsis thaliana heat shock protein 18.2 gene (Nagaya et al., 2010)
>Addgene plasmid #210764 | pDL0_044 | addgene full sequence | sequence record 421260 | Addgene NGS Result
GTGGCTCTTCAGTGGACGAAAGGGCCTCGTGATACGCCTATTTTTATAGGTTAATGTCATGATAATAATG
GTTTCTTAGACGTCAGGTGGCACTTTTCGGGGAAATGTGCGCGGAACCCCTATTTGTTTATTTTTCTAAA
TACATTCAAATATGTATCCGCTCATGAGACAATAACCCTGATAAATGCTTCAATAATATTGAAAAAGGAA
GAGTATGCGCTCACGCAACTGGTCCAGAACCTTGACCGAACGCAGCGGTGGTAACGGCGCAGTGGCGGTT
TTCATGGCTTGTTATGACTGTTTTTTTTTGGGGTACAGTCTATGCCTCGGGCATCCAAGCAGCAAGCGCG
TTACGCCGTGGGTCGATGTTTGATGTTATGGAGCAGCAACGATGTTACGCAGCAGGGCAGTCGCCCTAAA
ACAAAGTTAAACATCATGAGGGAAGCGGTGATCGCCGAAGTATCGACTCAACTATCAGAGGTAGTTGGCG
TCATCGAGCGCCATCTCGAACCGACGTTGCTGGCCGTACATTTGTACGGCTCCGCAGTGGATGGCGGCCT
GAAGCCACACAGCGATATTGATTTGCTGGTTACGGTGACCGTAAGGCTTGATGAAACAACGCGGCGAGCT
TTGATCAACGACCTTTTGGAAACTTCGGCTTCCCCTGGAGAGAGCGAGATTCTCCGCGCTGTAGAAGTCA
CCATTGTTGTGCACGACGACATCATTCCGTGGCGTTATCCAGCTAAGCGCGAACTGCAATTTGGAGAATG
GCAGCGCAATGACATTCTTGCAGGTATCTTCGAGCCAGCCACGATCGACATTGATCTGGCTATCTTGCTG
ACAAAAGCAAGAGAACATAGCGTTGCCTTGGTAGGTCCAGCGGCGGAGGAACTCTTTGATCCGGTTCCTG
AACAGGATCTATTTGAGGCGCTAAATGAAACCTTAACGCTATGGAACTCGCCGCCCGACTGGGCTGGCGA
TGAGCGAAATGTAGTGCTTACGTTGTCCCGCATTTGGTACAGCGCAGTAACCGGCAAAATCGCGCCGAAG
GATGTCGCTGCCGACTGGGCAATGGAGCGCCTGCCGGCCCAGTATCAGCCCGTCATACTTGAAGCTAGAC
AGGCTTATCTTGGACAAGAAGAAGATCGCTTGGCCTCGCGCGCAGATCAGTTGGAAGAATTTGTCCATTA
CGTAAAAGGCGAGATCACCAAGGTAGTCGGCAAATAACTGTCAGACCAAGTTTACTCATATATACTTTAG
ATTGATTTAAAACTTCATTTTTAATTTAAAAGGATCTAGGTGAAGATCCTTTTTGATAATCTCATGACCA
AAATCCCTTAACGTGAGTTTTCGTTCCACTGAGCGTCAGACCCCGTAGAAAAGATCAAAGGATCTTCTTG
AGATCCTTTTTTTCTGCGCGTAATCTGCTGCTTGCAAACAAAAAAACCACCGCTACCAGCGGTGGTTTGT
TTGCCGGATCAAGAGCTACCAACTCTTTTTCCGAAGGTAACTGGCTTCAGCAGAGCGCAGATACCAAATA
CTGTTCTTCTAGTGTAGCCGTAGTTAGGCCACCACTTCAAGAACTCTGTAGCACCGCCTACATACCTCGC
TCTGCTAATCCTGTTACCAGTGGCTGCTGCCAGTGGCGATAAGTCGTGTCTTACCGGGTTGGACTCAAGA
CGATAGTTACCGGATAAGGCGCAGCGGTCGGGCTGAACGGGGGGTTCGTGCACACAGCCCAGCTTGGAGC
GAACGACCTACACCGAACTGAGATACCTACAGCGTGAGCTATGAGAAAGCGCCACGCTTCCCGAAGGGAG
AAAGGCGGACAGGTATCCGGTAAGCGGCAGGGTCGGAACAGGAGAGCGCACGAGGGAGCTTCCAGGGGGA
AACGCCTGGTATCTTTATAGTCCTGTCGGGTTTCGCCACCTCTGACTTGAGCGTCGATTTTTGTGATGCT
CGTCAGGGGGGCGGAGCCTATGGAAAAACGCCAGCAACGCGGCCTTTTTACGGTTCCTGGCCTTTTGCTG
GCCTTTTGCTCACATGTTCTTTCCTGCGTTATCCCCTGATTCTGTGGATAACCGTATTACCGCCTTTGAG
TGAGCTGATACCGCTCGCCGCAGCCGAACGACCGAGCGCAGCGAGTCAGTGAGCGAGGAAGCGGAAGAGC
GCCCAATACGCAAACCGCCTCTCCCCGCGCGTTGGCCGATTCATTAATCACTCTGTGGTCTCAGCTTATA
TGAAGATGAAGATGAAATATTTGGTGTGTCAAATAAAAAGCTTGTGTGCTTAAGTTTGTGTTTTTTTCTT
GGCTTGTTGTGTTATGAATTTGTGGCTTTTTCTAATATTAAATGAATGTAAGATCTCATTATAATGAATA
AACAAATGTTTCTATAATCCATTGTGAATGTTTTGTTGGATCTCTTCTGCAGCATATAACTACTGTATGT
GCTATGGTATGGACTATGGAATATGATTAAAGATAAGCGCTTGAGACCACGAA
